>Addgene plasmid #30238 | pETCON-E45/design_33 | depositor partial sequence | sequence record 13894 | Author sequence
CATATGGCTAAAAATAGATTGGGTACTAAGGCCTTAAACTTCACTTACACATTGGATTCCGGTGTAAAAG
GTACATTATATCAATTTCCAGCAGAATACACCTTGTTATTCATAAACAACCCTGGTTGTAGATGGTGCGC
CTTTGCTATTGAATTGTTAAAGGCTTCTCCAGTCATAAATGGTTTCACAGCTGCTAAGAAATTGAAGGTT
TTGTCAATCTATCCTGATGAAGAATTGGACGAATGGAAAGAACATAGAAATGATTTCGCCAAGGAATGGA
CTAACGGTTACGACAAAGAATTGGTTATCAAAAATAAGAACTTGTACGATTTGAGAGCTATACCAACATT
GTACTTGTTAGATAAGAATAAGACCGTTTTGTTAAAAGACGCTACTTTGAACAAGGTACAACAATACTTA
GCAGAACTCGAG
