>Addgene plasmid #30238 | pETCON-E45/design_33 | addgene partial sequence | sequence record 35415 | 30238 with GAL1
TACATTTTCAATTAAGATGCAGTTACTTCGCTGTTTTTCAATATTTTCTGTTATTGCTTCAGTTTTAGCA
CAGGAACTGACAACTATATGCGAGCAAATCCCCTCACCAACTTTAGAATCGACGCCGTACTCTTTGTCAA
CGACTACTATTTTGGCCAACGGGAAGGCAATGCAAGGAGTTTTTGAATATTACAAATCAGTAACGTTTGT
CAGTAATTGCGGTTCTCACCCCTCAACAACTAGCAAAGGCAGCCCCATAAACACACAGTATGTTTTTAAG
GACAATAGCTCGACGATTGAAGGTAGATACCCATACGACGTTCCAGACTACGCTCTGCAGGCTAGTGGTG
GAGGAGGCTCTGGTGGAGGCGGTAGCGGAGGCGGAGGGTCGGCTAGCCATATGGCTAAAAATAGATTGGG
TACTAAGGCCTTAAACTTCACTTACACATTGGATTCCGGTGTAAAAGGTACATTATATCAATTTCCAGCA
GAATACACCTTGTTATTCATAAACAACCCTGGTTGTAGATGGTGCGCCTTTGCTATTGAATTGTTAAAGG
CTTCTCCAGTCATAAATGGTTTCACAGCTGCTAAGAAATTGAAGGTTTTGTCAATCTATCCTGATGAAGA
ATTGGACGAATGGAAAGAACATAGAAATGATTTCGCCAAGGAATGGACTAACGGTTACGACAAAGAATTG
GTTATCAAAAATAAGAACTTGTACGATTTGAGAGCTATACCAACATTGTACTTGTTAGATAAGAATAAGA
CCGTTTTGTTAAAAGACGCTACTTTGAACAAGGTACAACAATACTTAGCAGAACTCGAGGGGGGCGGANC
CGAACAAAAGCTTATTTCT
