[The description below was written by a language model from this plasmid's Addgene catalogue record.]
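Description:
pETCON-E45/design_33 is a yeast expression plasmid built on the pETCON backbone (about 5.4 kb without insert). It carries a 432 bp computationally designed open reading frame described as "Mtb ACP2 designed binding protein E45". The insert is a fully designed sequence rather than a natural gene. Its name indicates that it was engineered to bind ACP2, presumably an acyl carrier protein of Mycobacterium tuberculosis, although the record does not spell out the target further. The coding sequence was placed between NdeI and XhoI sites, both of which remain intact, so the design can be excised or swapped for other variants by restriction cloning.

For propagation in E. coli the plasmid is a high-copy vector selected with ampicillin. The record does not list the yeast-side elements: no promoter, yeast origin of replication, auxotrophic marker, fusion partner or epitope tag is stated, and no feature table is provided to confirm them. pETCON is generally known as a yeast surface display vector, in which inserts are fused to a cell-wall anchoring protein so that binding to a labelled target can be measured on intact cells. That arrangement is inferred from the backbone name, not documented in this entry.

The associated publication is a community-wide assessment of protein-interface modelling aimed at improving design methodology. This suggests that the construct is one of a set of designed binders expressed in yeast to test experimentally whether computed interfaces actually bind their targets, and it serves as a reference for benchmarking such designs.
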