Addgene plasmid #30238: pETCON-E45/design_33
Depositing lab: David Baker. Depositing organization: University of Washington. Publication: Community-Wide Assessment of Protein-Interface Modeling Suggests Improvements to Design Methodology. Fleishman SJ, Whitehead TA, Strauch EM, Corn JE, Qin S, Zhou HX, Mitchell JC, Demerdash ON, Takeda-Shitaka M, Terashi G, Moal IH, Li X, Bates PA, Zacharias M, Park H, Ko JS, Lee H, Seok C, Bourquard T, Bernauer J, Poupon A, Aze J, Soner S, Ovali SK, Ozbek P, Tal NB, Haliloglu T, Hwang H, Vreven T, Pierce BG, Weng Z, Perez-Cano L, Pons C, Fernandez-Recio J, Jiang F, Yang F, Gong X, Cao L, Xu X, Liu B, Wang P, Li C, Wang C, Robert CH, Guharoy M, Liu S, Huang Y, Li L, Guo D, Chen Y, Xiao Y, London N, Itzhaki Z, Schueler-Furman O, Inbar Y, Patapov V, Cohen M, Schreiber G, Tsuchiya Y, Kanamori E, Standley DM, Nakamura H, Kinoshita K, Driggers CM, Hall RG, Morgan JL, Hsu VL, Zhan J, Yang Y, Zhou Y, Kastritis PL, Bonvin AM, Zhang W, Camacho CJ, Kilambi KP, Sircar A, Gray JJ, Ohue M, Uchikoga N, Matsuzaki Y, Ishida T, Akiyama Y, Khashan R, Bush S, Fouches D, Tropsha A, Esquivel-Rodriguez J, Kihara D, Stranges PB, Jacak R, Kuhlman B, Huang SY, Zou X, Wodak SJ, Janin J, Baker D. J Mol Biol. 2011 Sep 29. 10.1016/j.jmb.2011.09.031 PubMed 22001016.
Backbone
  Vector backbone: pETCON
  Backbone size w/o insert (bp): 5400
  Vector type: Yeast Expression
Growth in bacteria
  Bacterial resistance: Ampicillin, 100 μg/mL
  Growth temperature: 37°C
  Growth strain: DH5alpha
  Copy number: High Copy
Gene/Insert
  Gene/Insert name: Mtb ACP2 designed binding protein E45
  Species: Designed Sequence
  Insert size (bp): 432
  Cloning method: Restriction Enzyme; 5′ cloning site NdeI (not destroyed); 3′ cloning site XhoI (not destroyed)
  Sequencing primers: 5′ UP-GS
Resource information
  A portion of this plasmid was derived from a plasmid made by: Designed sequence
Terms and licenses: Academic/Nonprofit Terms; Industry Terms: Not Available to Industry
How to cite: pETCON-E45/design_33 was a gift from David Baker (Addgene plasmid # 30238 ; http://n2t.net/addgene:30238 ; RRID:Addgene_30238)
